Addgene plasmid #170843: pYI047
Purpose: (pFRO6::SMT2-FLAG::tOCS)
Depositing lab: Christian Fankhauser. Depositing organization: Universite de Lausanne (UNIL). Publication: A combination of plasma membrane sterol biosynthesis and autophagy is required for shade-induced hypocotyl elongation. Ince YC, Krahmer J, Fiorucci AS, Trevisan M, Galvao VC, Wigger L, Pradervand S, Fouillen L, Van Delft P, Genva M, Mongrand S, Gallart-Ayala H, Ivanisevic J, Fankhauser C. Nat Commun. 2022 Oct 10;13(1):5659. doi: 10.1038/s41467-022-33384-9. PubMed 36216814.
Backbone
  Vector backbone: pYI001
  Vector type: Plant Expression
Growth in bacteria
  Bacterial resistance: Streptomycin, 50 μg/mL
  Growth temperature: 37°C
  Growth strain: DH5alpha
  Copy number: High Copy
Gene/Insert
  Gene/Insert name: pFRO6::SMT2-FLAG
  Promoter: FRO6p
  Cloning method: Gibson Cloning
  Sequencing primers: 5′ -
Terms and licenses: Academic/Nonprofit Terms; Industry Terms: Not Available to Industry
Depositor comments: Please note that the Addgene verified sequence differs from the depositor reference sequence linked in the supplemental documents section. These differences did not impact plasmid function. The primers 5' - ATCCAAGCTCAAGCTAAGCTcgatgctctcaaggccaa and 3' -TATCTCATTAAAGCAGGATCCTCACTTGTCATCGTCGTCCTTGTAATCAGAACTCTCCTCCGGT were previously used, although the 5' primer differs slightly from the Addgene verified sequence. Please visit https://doi.org/10.1101/2021.06.16.448628 for bioRxiv preprint.
How to cite: pYI047 was a gift from Christian Fankhauser (Addgene plasmid # 170843 ; http://n2t.net/addgene:170843 ; RRID:Addgene_170843)
