[The description below was written by a language model from this plasmid's Addgene catalogue record and pLannotate feature annotations shown in this document.]
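Description:
pYI047 is an 11.2 kb plant expression binary vector built on the pYI001 backbone and assembled by Gibson cloning, designed for Agrobacterium-mediated T-DNA transfer into plants. Outside the T-DNA it carries a high-copy ColE1/pUC-type origin with the pBR322 bom region for propagation in E. coli. It also carries the pVS1 replicon (oriV, RepA and the StaA stability protein), which supports maintenance in Agrobacterium. Bacterial selection is by streptomycin through the aadA aminoglycoside adenylyltransferase gene, which also confers spectinomycin resistance. Only short remnants of a gentamicin resistance gene, an integron Pc promoter and rop are annotated.

Between the nopaline-type right and left border repeats, the main cassette expresses Arabidopsis thaliana SMT2 (also known as CVP1), a sterol methyltransferase that converts 24-methylene lophenol to 24-ethylidene lophenol. SMT2 is fused at its C-terminus to a FLAG epitope tag and followed by the octopine synthase terminator. The catalogue states that expression is driven by the FRO6 promoter. This promoter is not annotated in the feature table but presumably occupies the unannotated stretch between the right border and the SMT2 coding sequence.

A second, oppositely oriented cassette encodes EGFP fused to an N-terminal fragment of Arabidopsis basic chitinase (CHI-B), probably a signal peptide. It has a TEV-type 5' leader element and a CaMV polyadenylation signal, and it likely acts as a fluorescent marker for transformants, although its promoter and purpose are not stated. No conventional plant antibiotic or herbicide resistance gene is annotated.

The associated publication concerns plasma membrane sterol biosynthesis in shade-induced hypocotyl elongation. The depositor notes minor, functionally neutral differences between the verified and reference sequences.
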