Features (pLannotate 1.2.2; 19 found; start..end, strand, type, name):
      1..25      -  misc_feature   RB T-DNA repeat: right border repeat from nopaline C58 T-DNA
   1179..2261    +  CDS            SMT2: SMT2_ARATH - Also known as CVP1. Experimental evidence at protein level: Swiss-Prot protein existence level 1. Catalyzes the methyl transfer from S-adenosyl-methionine to the methylene group of 24-methylene lophenol to form 24-ethylidene lophenol. From Arabidopsis thaliana (Mouse-ear cress).
   2262..2285    +  CDS            FLAG: FLAG® epitope tag, followed by an enterokinase cleavage site
   2294..3001    +  terminator     OCS terminator: octopine synthase terminator
   3017..3174    -  polyA_signal   CaMV poly(A) signal (fragment): cauliflower mosaic virus polyadenylation signal
   3244..3960    -  CDS            EGFP: EGFP is a basic (constitutively fluorescent) green fluorescent protein published in 1996, derived from Aequorea victoria. It is reported to be a rapidly-maturing weak dimer with moderate acid sensitivity.
   3961..4038    -  CDS            CHI-B (fragment): CHIB_ARATH - Also known as PR3. Experimental evidence at protein level: Swiss-Prot protein existence level 1. Defense against chitin-containing fungal pathogens. Seems particularly implicated in resistance to jasmonate-inducing pathogens such as A.brassicicola. In vitro antifungal activity against T.reesei, but not against A.solani, F.oxysporum, S.sclerotiorum, G.graminis and P.megasperma. From Arabidopsis thaliana (Mouse-ear cress).
   4096..4132    -  ncRNA          PK1-TEV CVMV: Accession: RF01102 - 5'-leader pseudoknot of TEV/CVMV
   4596..4620    -  misc_feature   LB T-DNA repeat: left border repeat from nopaline C58 T-DNA
   4879..4902    +  promoter       Pc promoter (fragment): intI1 (promoter lies within the coding sequence); class 1 integron promoter
   5078..5134    +  CDS            GmR (fragment): gentamycin acetyltransferase; aacC1; confers resistance to gentamycin
   5145..5932    +  CDS            SmR (fragment): aminoglycoside adenylyltransferase (Murphy, 1985); aadA; confers resistance to spectinomycin and streptomycin
   6178..6766    +  rep_origin     ori: high-copy-number ColE1/pMB1/pBR322/pUC origin of replication
   6952..7092    -  misc_feature   bom: basis of mobility region from pBR322
   7194..7233    -  CDS            rop (fragment): Rop protein, which maintains plasmids at low copy number; rop
   7436..7630    -  rep_origin     pVS1 oriV: origin of replication for the Pseudomonas plasmid pVS1 (Heeb et al., 2000)
   7696..8769    -  CDS            pVS1 RepA: replication protein from the Pseudomonas plasmid pVS1 (Heeb et al., 2000)
   9198..9827    -  CDS            pVS1 StaA: stability protein from the Pseudomonas plasmid pVS1 (Heeb et al., 2000)
  10387..10788   -  CDS            Y4CG_SINFN (fragment): Protein inferred from homology: Swiss-Prot protein existence level 3. From Sinorhizobium fredii (strain NBRC 101917 / NGR234).
>Addgene plasmid #170843 | pYI047 | addgene full sequence | sequence record 350033 | Addgene NGS Result
GTTTACCCGCCAATATATCCTGTCAAACACTGATAGTTTAAACTGAAGGCGGGAAACGACAATCTGATCC
AAGCTCAAGCTAAGCTCGTGCTCTCAAGGCCAAAGAACATTATGGAAATTCGAAGATATATTATCGATGC
ATATAATTTATATAATCACAGTCTGTATGTATTATGGAAACAACTTTAACTAATTTTTGAGATTGATGCT
ACTTCATGATAGCAATTTCTTAGTTCTTTTGAGTTAATAACTTAATATATAAATATAATGGTACAACAAC
CATTACAATCGTCATTATAATCATCTTATCCATACTCAATAGTCAATACTCTCACCTTCCCTAAAGTGTG
GTTGAAATCAAACTTTACTCTCTCTAGGCCTGATTATAATTCTTTTTTGTCTACACATACAACTTCATGA
GACTTAATTATAATTTCTTAGTGTTCTTTTGTTGACATGTAAATCGTAGCTAAGTCTAAGTGGTACTTTT
ATTTGTTATTGGATTTTGTTTCGGTTACTTAAAAGTGTAATGAAGAATTTTTTTGACTATATACATCTAA
GTTTTTCCTTGGACTGATTATAACTTGTGTGTTCGAGATTGATACAACTTCATGATAGTCGATTATTCTT
GTTTAACGTAACACATTGTTAGATAGTGTCATTTACCAGAAACAATCTAACAGTGAAACTTTGCAAATTT
ATCTCTCTGCTGGATCTTGAACGCGGAAACCGAATAATGTTTCTTTCGAGCTAATCCGAATGATGTTGAA
ATTCTATATGTTCAGATTCAGGTAATGTAAGCTTATCCAATAACCATCATAGTCGTCATAATAACCATCT
TATCTATACTAAAGTAGTAAGTACTCTCAGTCTCTCACCTTACCCTTAATTGTGGTTGAAATCAACCTAA
CGTGACACTCTCTCCCAAGTACGTTACTCTCACGTGTTAATGACACTCTCATTTTTTTTTATAGTTTTTT
TTATTGTGTACTAGGATTGTTGTCCGAAGGAATCTTTCATAAATGAGAATGATAGAAACCTCAATGGTCC
AGAAAATTTTACTTGACTCTTCTAAGAATATCTTATTAGTTTATCTCTAGTAACGCCACCTTAAAAGCCG
ATGCTGCTTCTGAGCCAACTTCTCATCACAACACTGAGAAGTGGAAATTCAAATAAAGATGGACTCTTTA
ACACTCTTCTTCACCGGTGCACTCGTCGCCGTCGGTATCTACTGGTTCCTCTGCGTTCTCGGTCCAGCAG
AGCGTAAAGGCAAACGAGCCGTAGATCTCTCTGGTGGCTCAATCTCCGCCGAGAAAGTCCAAGACAACTA
CAAACAGTACTGGTCTTTCTTCCGCCGTCCAAAAGAAATCGAAACCGCCGAGAAAGTTCCAGACTTCGTC
GACACATTCTACAATCTCGTCACCGACATATACGAGTGGGGATGGGGACAATCCTTCCACTTCTCACCAT
CAATCCCCGGAAAATCTCACAAAGACGCCACGCGCCTCCACGAAGAGATGGCCGTAGATCTGATCCAAGT
CAAACCTGGTCAAAAGATCCTAGACGTCGGATGCGGTGTCGGCGGTCCGATGCGAGCGATTGCATCTCAC
TCGCGAGCTAACGTAGTCGGGATTACAATAAACGAGTATCAGGTGAACAGAGCTCGTCTCCACAATAAGA
AAGCTGGTCTCGACGCGCTTTGCGAGGTCGTGTGTGGTAACTTCCTCCAGATGCCGTTCGATGACAACAG
TTTCGACGGTGCTTATTCCATCGAAGCCACGTGTCACGCGCCGAAGCTGGAAGAAGTGTACGCAGAGATC
TACAGGGTGTTGAAACCCGGATCTATGTATGTGTCGTACGAGTGGGTTACGACGGAGAAATTTAAGGCGG
AGGATGACGAACACGTGGAGGTAATCCAAGGGATTGAGAGAGGCGATGCGTTACCAGGGCTTAGGGCTTA
CGTGGATATAGCTGAGACGGCTAAAAAGGTTGGGTTTGAGATAGTGAAGGAGAAGGATCTGGCGAGTCCA
CCGGCTGAGCCGTGGTGGACTAGGCTTAAGATGGGTAGGCTTGCTTATTGGAGGAATCACATTGTGGTTC
AGATTTTGTCAGCGGTTGGAGTTGCTCCTAAAGGAACTGTTGATGTTCATGAGATGTTGTTTAAGACTGC
TGATTATTTGACCAGAGGAGGTGAAACCGGAATATTCTCTCCGATGCATATGATTCTCTGCAGAAAACCG
GAGTCACCGGAGGAGAGTTCTGATTACAAGGACGACGATGACAAGTGAGGATCCTGCTTTAATGAGATAT
GCGAGACGCCTATGATCGCATGATATTTGCTTTCAATTCTGTTGTGCACGTTGTAAAAAACCTGAGCATG
TGTAGCTCAGATCCTTACCGCCGGTTTCGGTTCATTCTAATGAATATATCACCCGTTACTATCGTATTTT
TATGAATAATATTCTCCGTTCAATTTACTGATTGTACCCTACTACTTATATGTACAATATTAAAATGAAA
ACAATATATTGTGCTGAATAGGTTTATAGCGACATCTATGATAGAGCGCCACAATAACAAACAATTGCGT
TTTATTATTACAAATCCAATTTTAAAAAAAGCGGCAGAACCGGTCAAACCTAAAAGACTGATTACATAAA
TCTTATTCAAATTTCAAAAGTGCCCCAGGGGCTAGTATCTACGACACACCGAGCGGCGAACTAATAACGC
TCACTGAAGGGAACTCCGGTTCCCCGCCGGCGCGCATGGGTGAGATTCCTTGAAGTTGAGTATTGGCCGT
CCGCTCTACCGAAAGTTACGGGCACCATTCAACCCGGTCCAGCACGGCGGCCGGGTAACCGACTTGCTGC
CCCGAGAATTATGCAGCATTTTTTTGGTGTATGTGGGCCCCAAATGAAGTGCAGGTCAAACCTTGACAGT
GACGACAAATCGTTGGGCGGGTCCAGGGCGAATTTTGCGACAACATGTCGAGGCTCAGCAGGACCTCTAG
AGCGCCACTGGATTTTGGTTTTAGGAATTAGAAATTTTATTGATAGAAGTATTTTACAAATACAAATACA
TACTAAGGGTTTCTTATATGCTCAACACATGAGCGAAACCCTATAAGAACCCTAATTCCCTTATCTGGGA
ACTACTCACACATTATTATAGAGAGAGATAGATTTGTAGAGAGAGACTGGTGATTTCAGCGATGCAGCCG
GGCGGCGCTTACAGCTCGTCCTTCTTGTACAGCTCGTCCATGCCGAGAGTGATCCCGGCGGCGGTCACGA
ACTCCAGCAGGACCATGTGATCGCGCTTCTCGTTGGGGTCTTTGCTCAGGGCGGACTGGGTGCTCAGGTA
GTGGTTGTCGGGCAGCAGCACGGGGCCGTCGCCGATGGGGGTGTTCTGCTGGTAGTGGTCGGCGAGCTGC
ACGCTGCCGTCCTCGATGTTGTGGCGGATCTTGAAGTTCACCTTGATGCCGTTCTTCTGCTTGTCGGCCA
TGATATAGACGTTGTGGCTGTTGTAGTTGTACTCCAGCTTGTGCCCCAGGATGTTGCCGTCCTCCTTGAA
GTCGATGCCCTTCAGCTCGATGCGGTTCACCAGGGTGTCGCCCTCGAACTTCACCTCGGCGCGGGTCTTG
TAGTTGCCGTCGTCCTTGAAGAAGATGGTGCGCTCCTGGACGTAGCCTTCGGGCATGGCGGACTTGAAGA
AGTCGTGCTGCTTCATGTGGTCGGGGTAGCGGCTGAAGCACTGCACGCCGTAGGTCAGGGTGGTCACGAG
GGTGGGCCAGGGCACGGGCAGCTTGCCGGTGGTGCAGATGAACTTCAGGGTCAGCTTGCCGTAGGTGGCA
TCGCCCTCGCCCTCGCCGGACACGCTGAACTTGTGGCCGTTTACGTCGCCGTCCAGCTCGACCAGGATGG
GCACCACCCCGGTGAACAGCTCCTCGCCCTTGCTCACCATGTCGGCCGAGGATAATGATAGGAGAAGTGA
AAAGATGAGAAAGAGAAAAAGATTAGTCTTCACCATGGCTATCGTTCGTAAATGGTGAAAATTTTCAGAA
AATTGCTTTTGCTTTAAAAGAAATGATTTAAATTGCTGCAATAGAAGTAGAATGCTTGATTGCTTGAGAT
TCGTTTGTTTTGTATATGTTGTGTTGAGAATTCGCCCTTGTTTTGCTATTTGTGTATGTTTTCTTGTTTT
GGTTTGAGTGAAGAGTGTAGTGAAGGGTTGGTTTGTATTTATAGGTGAGAAAGGAGATTTGCATGGCAAT
CACGTGTAAGAATGCATGCATGCATGAGTGTGTGTGGAGAGAGAGAGATGCTCTTACGTTGTTGTCGGGA
TTATGTGTTGGAAAAGAGTGACAAGTGACGAACAAAACAATACCACTCATCATAGCTCCGCTTATGCATG
CTATGTGTGATTTGTAGCTCTTGTTCTGACATGACACTATGAACAATTTTTTAAAAAGAAGGTTAAACTT
TTATTTAAATAAAAACCCTATGTTAATTTGGTTTCAAGGGCGAATTCAATTCGGCGTTAATTCAGTACAT
TAAAAACGTCCGCAATGTGTTATTAAGTTGTCTAAGCGTCAATTTGTTTACACCACAATATATCCTGCCA
CCAGCCAGCCAACAGCTCCCCGACCGGCAGCTCGGCACAAAATCACCACTCGATACAGGCAGCCCATCAG
TCCGGGACGGCGTCAGCGGGAGAGCCGTTGTAAGGCGGCAGACTTTGCTCATGTTACCGATGCTATTCGG
AAGAACGGCAACTAAGCTGCCGGGTTTGAAACACGGATGATCTCGCGGAGGGTAGCATGTTGATTGTAAC
GATGACAGAGCGTTGCTGCCTGTGATCAATTCGGGCACGAACCCAGTGGACATAAGCCTGTTCGGTTCGT
AAGCTGTAATGCAAGTAGCGTATGCGCTCACGCAACTGGTCCAGAACCTTGACCGAACGCAGCGGTGGTA
ACGGCGCAGTGGCGGTTTTCATGGCTTGTTATGACTGTTTTTTTGGGGTACAGTCTATGCCTCGGGCATC
CAAGCAGCAAGCGCGTTACGCCGTGGGTCGATGTTTGATGTTATGGAGCAGCAACGATGTTACGCAGCAG
GGCAGTCGCCCTAAAACAAAGTTAAACATCATGGGGGAAGCGGTGATCGCCGAAGTATCGACTCAACTAT
CAGAGGTAGTTGGCGTCATCGAGCGCCATCTCGAACCGACGTTGCTGGCCGTACATTTGTACGGCTCCGC
AGTGGATGGCGGCCTGAAGCCACACAGTGATATTGATTTGCTGGTTACGGTGACCGTAAGGCTTGATGAA
ACAACGCGGCGAGCTTTGATCAACGACCTTTTGGAAACTTCGGCTTCCCCTGGAGAGAGCGAGATTCTCC
GCGCTGTAGAAGTCACCATTGTTGTGCACGACGACATCATTCCGTGGCGTTATCCAGCTAAGCGCGAACT
GCAATTTGGAGAATGGCAGCGCAATGACATTCTTGCAGGTATCTTCGAGCCAGCCACGATCGACATTGAT
CTGGCTATCTTGCTGACAAAAGCAAGAGAACATAGCGTTGCCTTGGTAGGTCCAGCGGCGGAGGAACTCT
TTGATCCGGTTCCTGAACAGGATCTATTTGAGGCGCTAAATGAAACCTTAACGCTATGGAACTCGCCGCC
CGACTGGGCTGGCGATGAGCGAAATGTAGTGCTTACGTTGTCCCGCATTTGGTACAGCGCAGTAACCGGC
AAAATCGCGCCGAAGGATGTCGCTGCCGACTGGGCAATGGAGCGCCTGCCGGCCCAGTATCAGCCCGTCA
TACTTGAAGCTAGACAGGCTTATCTTGGACAAGAAGAAGATCGCTTGGCCTCGCGCGCAGATCAGTTGGA
AGAATTTGTCCACTACGTGAAAGGCGAGATCACCAAGGTAGTCGGCAAATAATGTCTAGCTAGAAATTCG
TTCAAGCCGACGCCGCTTCGCGGCGCGGCTTAACTCAAGCGTTAGATGCACTAAGCACATAATTGCTCAC
AGCCAAACTATCAGGTCAAGTCTGCTTTTATTATTTTTAAGCGTGCATAATAAGCCCTACACAAATTGGG
AGATATATCATGCATGACCAAAATCCCTTAACGTGAGTTTTCGTTCCACTGAGCGTCAGACCCCGTAGAA
AAGATCAAAGGATCTTCTTGAGATCCTTTTTTTCTGCGCGTAATCTGCTGCTTGCAAACAAAAAAACCAC
CGCTACCAGCGGTGGTTTGTTTGCCGGATCAAGAGCTACCAACTCTTTTTCCGAAGGTAACTGGCTTCAG
CAGAGCGCAGATACCAAATACTGTCCTTCTAGTGTAGCCGTAGTTAGGCCACCACTTCAAGAACTCTGTA
GCACCGCCTACATACCTCGCTCTGCTAATCCTGTTACCAGTGGCTGCTGCCAGTGGCGATAAGTCGTGTC
TTACCGGGTTGGACTCAAGACGATAGTTACCGGATAAGGCGCAGCGGTCGGGCTGAACGGGGGGTTCGTG
CACACAGCCCAGCTTGGAGCGAACGACCTACACCGAACTGAGATACCTACAGCGTGAGCTATGAGAAAGC
GCCACGCTTCCCGAAGGGAGAAAGGCGGACAGGTATCCGGTAAGCGGCAGGGTCGGAACAGGAGAGCGCA
CGAGGGAGCTTCCAGGGGGAAACGCCTGGTATCTTTATAGTCCTGTCGGGTTTCGCCACCTCTGACTTGA
GCGTCGATTTTTGTGATGCTCGTCAGGGGGGCGGAGCCTATGGAAAAACGCCAGCAACGCGGCCTTTTTA
CGGTTCCTGGCCTTTTGCTGGCCTTTTGCTCACATGTTCTTTCCTGCGTTATCCCCTGATTCTGTGGATA
ACCGTATTACCGCCTTTGAGTGAGCTGATACCGCTCGCCGCAGCCGAACGACCGAGCGCAGCGAGTCAGT
GAGCGAGGAAGCGGAAGAGCGCCTGATGCGGTATTTTCTCCTTACGCATCTGTGCGGTATTTCACACCGC
ATATGGTGCACTCTCAGTACAATCTGCTCTGATGCCGCATAGTTAAGCCAGTATACACTCCGCTATCGCT
ACGTGACTGGGTCATGGCTGCGCCCCGACACCCGCCAACACCCGCTGACGCGCCCTGACGGGCTTGTCTG
CTCCCGGCATCCGCTTACAGACAAGCTGTGACCGTCTCCGGGAGCTGCATGTGTCAGAGGTTTTCACCGT
CATCACCGAAACGCGCGAGGCAGGGTGCCTTGATGTGGGCGCCGGCGGTCGAGTGGCGACGGCGCGGCTT
GTCCGCGCCCTGGTAGATTGCCTGGCCGTAGGCCAGCCATTTTTGAGCGGCCAGCGGCCGCGATAGGCCG
ACGCGAAGCGGCGGGGCGTAGGGAGCGCAGCGACCGAAGGGTAGGCGCTTTTTGCAGCTCTTCGGCTGTG
CGCTGGCCAGACAGTTATGCACAGGCCAGGCGGGTTTTAAGAGTTTTAATAAGTTTTAAAGAGTTTTAGG
CGGAAAAATCGCCTTTTTTCTCTTTTATATCAGTCACTTACATGTGTGACCGGTTCCCAATGTACGGCTT
TGGGTTCCCAATGTACGGGTTCCGGTTCCCAATGTACGGCTTTGGGTTCCCAATGTACGTGCTATCCACA
GGAAAGAGACCTTTTCGACCTTTTTCCCCTGCTAGGGCAATTTGCCCTAGCATCTGCTCCGTACATTAGG
AACCGGCGGATGCTTCGCCCTCGATCAGGTTGCGGTAGCGCATGACTAGGATCGGGCCAGCCTGCCCCGC
CTCCTCCTTCAAATCGTACTCCGGCAGGTCATTTGACCCGATCAGCTTGCGCACGGTGAAACAGAACTTC
TTGAACTCTCCGGCGCTGCCACTGCGTTCGTAGATCGTCTTGAACAACCATCTGGCTTCTGCCTTGCCTG
CGGCGCGGCGTGCCAGGCGGTAGAGAAAACGGCCGATGCCGGGATCGATCAAAAAGTAATCGGGGTGAAC
CGTCAGCACGTCCGGGTTCTTGCCTTCTGTGATCTCGCGGTACATCCAATCAGCTAGCTCGATCTCGATG
TACTCCGGCCGCCCGGTTTCGCTCTTTACGATCTTGTAGCGGCTAATCAAGGCTTCACCCTCGGATACCG
TCACCAGGCGGCCGTTCTTGGCCTTCTTCGTACGCTGCATGGCAACGTGCGTGGTGTTTAACCGAATGCA
GGTTTCTACCAGGTCGTCTTTCTGCTTTCCGCCATCGGCTCGCCGGCAGAACTTGAGTACGTCCGCAACG
TGTGGACGGAACACGCGGCCGGGCTTGTCTCCCTTCCCTTCCCGGTATCGGTTCATGGATTCGGTTAGAT
GGGAAACCGCCATCAGTACCAGGTCGTAATCCCACACACTGGCCATGCCGGCCGGCCCTGCGGAAACCTC
TACGTGCCCGTCTGGAAGCTCGTAGCGGATCACCTCGCCAGCTCGTCGGTCACGCTTCGACAGACGGAAA
ACGGCCACGTCCATGATGCTGCGACTATCGCGGGTGCCCACGTCATAGAGCATCGGAACGAAAAAATCTG
GTTGCTCGTCGCCCTTGGGCGGCTTCCTAATCGACGGCGCACCGGCTGCCGGCGGTTGCCGGGATTCTTT
GCGGATTCGATCAGCGGCCGCTTGCCACGATTCACCGGGGCGTGCTTCTGCCTCGATGCGTTGCCGCTGG
GCGGCCTGCGCGGCCTTCAACTTCTCCACCAGGTCATCACCCAGCGCCGCGCCGATTTGTACCGGGCCGG
ATGGTTTGCGACCGCTCACGCCGATTCCTCGGGCTTGGGGGTTCCAGTGCCATTGCAGGGCCGGCAGACA
ACCCAGCCGCTTACGCCTGGCCAACCGCCCGTTCCTCCACACATGGGGCATTCCACGGCGTCGGTGCCTG
GTTGTTCTTGATTTTCCATGCCGCCTCCTTTAGCCGCTAAAATTCATCTACTCATTTATTCATTTGCTCA
TTTACTCTGGTAGCTGCGCGATGTATTCAGATAGCAGCTCGGTAATGGTCTTGCCTTGGCGTACCGCGTA
CATCTTCAGCTTGGTGTGATCCTCCGCCGGCAACTGAAAGTTGACCCGCTTCATGGCTGGCGTGTCTGCC
AGGCTGGCCAACGTTGCAGCCTTGCTGCTGCGTGCGCTCGGACGGCCGGCACTTAGCGTGTTTGTGCTTT
TGCTCATTTTCTCTTTACCTCATTAACTCAAATGAGTTTTGATTTAATTTCAGCGGCCAGCGCCTGGACC
TCGCGGGCAGCGTCGCCCTCGGGTTCTGATTCAAGAACGGTTGTGCCGGCGGCGGCAGTGCCTGGGTAGC
TCACGCGCTGCGTGATACGGGACTCAAGAATGGGCAGCTCGTACCCGGCCAGCGCCTCGGCAACCTCACC
GCCGATGCGCGTGCCTTTGATCGCCCGCGACACGACAAAGGCCGCTTGTAGCCTTCCATCCGTGACCTCA
ATGCGCTGCTTAACCAGCTCCACCAGGTCGGCGGTGGCCCATATGTCGTAAGGGCTTGGCTGCACCGGAA
TCAGCACGAAGTCGGCTGCCTTGATCGCGGACACAGCCAAGTCCGCCGCCTGGGGCGCTCCGTCGATCAC
TACGAAGTCGCGCCGGCCGATGGCCTTCACGTCGCGGTCAATCGTCGGGCGGTCGATGCCGACAACGGTT
AGCGGTTGATCTTCCCGCACGGCCGCCCAATCGCGGGCACTGCCCTGGGGATCGGAATCGACTAACAGAA
CATCGGCCCCGGCGAGTTGCAGGGCGCGGGCTAGATGGGTTGCGATGGTCGTCTTGCCTGACCCGCCTTT
CTGGTTAAGTACAGCGATAACCTTCATGCGTTCCCCTTGCGTATTTGTTTATTTACTCATCGCATCATAT
ACGCAGCGACCGCATGACGCAAGCTGTTTTACTCAAATACACATCACCTTTTTAGACGGCGGCGCTCGGT
TTCTTCAGCGGCCAAGCTGGCCGGCCAGGCCGCCAGCTTGGCATCAGACAAACCGGCCAGGATTTCATGC
AGCCGCACGGTTGAGACGTGCGCGGGCGGCTCGAACACGTACCCGGCCGCGATCATCTCCGCCTCGATCT
CTTCGGTAATGAAAAACGGTTCGTCCTGGCCGTCCTGGTGCGGTTTCATGCTTGTTCCTCTTGGCGTTCA
TTCTCGGCGGCCGCCAGGGCGTCGGCCTCGGTCAATGCGTCCTCACGGAAGGCACCGCGCCGCCTGGCCT
CGGTGGGCGTCACTTCCTCGCTGCGCTCAAGTGCGCGGTACAGGGTCGAGCGATGCACGCCAAGCAGTGC
AGCCGCCTCTTTCACGGTGCGGCCTTCCTGGTCGATCAGCTCGCGGGCGTGCGCGATCTGTGCCGGGGTG
AGGGTAGGGCGGGGGCCAAACTTCACGCCTCGGGCCTTGGCGGCCTCGCGCCCGCTCCGGGTGCGGTCGA
TGATTAGGGAACGCTCGAACTCGGCAATGCCGGCGAACACGGTCAACACCATGCGGCCGGCCGGCGTGGT
GGTGTCGGCCCACGGCTCTGCCAGGCTACGCAGGCCCGCGCCGGCCTCCTGGATGCGCTCGGCAATGTCC
AGTAGGTCGCGGGTGCTGCGGGCCAGGCGGTCTAGCCTGGTCACTGTCACAACGTCGCCAGGGCGTAGGT
GGTCAAGCATCCTGGCCAGCTCCGGGCGGTCGCGCCTGGTGCCGGTGATCTTCTCGGAAAACAGCTTGGT
GCAGCCGGCCGCGTGCAGTTCGGCCCGTTGGTTGGTCAAGTCCTGGTCGTCGGTGCTGACGCGGGCATAG
CCCAGCAGGCCAGCGGCGGCGCTCTTGTTCATGGCGTAATGTCTCCGGTTCTAGTCGCAAGTATTCTACT
TTATGCGACTAAAACACGCGACAAGAAAACGCCAGGAAAAGGGCAGGGCGGCAGCCTGTCGCGTAACTTA
GGACTTGTGCGACATGTCGTTTTCAGAAGACGGCTGCACTGAACGTCAGAAGCCGACTGCACTATAGCAG
CGGAGGGGTTGGATCAAAGTACTTTAAAGTACTTTAAAGTACTTTAAAGTACTTTGATCCCGAGGGGAAC
CCTGTGGTTGGCATGCACATACAAATGGACGAACGGATAAACCTTTTCACGCCCTTTTAAATATCCGATT
ATTCTAATAAACGCTCTTTTCTCTTAG
